>Addgene plasmid #173751 | pJRK258 | addgene full sequence | sequence record 342210 | Addgene NGS Result
TCCCGACTGGAAAGCGGGCAGTGAGCGCAACGCAATTAATGTGAGTTAGCTCACTCATTAGGCACCCCAG
GCTTTACACTTTATGCTTCCGGCTCGTATGTTGTGTGGAATTGTGAGCGGATAACAATTTCACACAGGAA
ACAGCTATGACCATGATTACGCCAAGCGCGCAATTAACCCTCACTAAAGGGAACAAAAGCTGGAGCTCCA
CCGCGGTGGCGGCCGCTCTAGAAGGGCTGCAGGAATTCGATTGGATTTTTGCTTTCGTCGTAAATCTACA
CACGCGTCTCTTCCGTGCGAGAGTCCAAGCCAGCAGCCAAATTCGTTGACTGAGTATTCAACGTTTATAC
GTTGTCGGCAACGAGAAATAGGAAAATGCATCGGGAAATGTTCTTTTTTCGATTTTTTCCAAGGTTTTGA
CAAATTTTACCACGAATTTTGCTATGTTTTCAATTAAAAAATATGTTATTCAACTGTTTCTATGAGGAAA
ATAAGGCTTTGCATGTAATTTTCTTATTCAGCATAATTTTTAATTAATTTGAATTTTCTGTCCTAACGTT
TATTTTGTTTTCTTGGTTATGACTGATCTGAAATTAATTTTTGAATTTTAAGGTAATATGGTCTCCGAGC
TCATTAAAGAAAACATGCATATGAAGCTCTACATGGAGGGAACCGTCAACAACCACCACTTCAAGTGCAC
CTCCGAGGGAGAGGGAAAGCCATACGAGGGAACCCAAACCATGCGTATCAAGGCCGTCGAGGGAGGACCA
CTCCCATTCGCCTTCGACATCCTCGCCACCTCCTTCATGTACGGATCCAAGGTAAGTTTAAACATATATA
TACTAACTAACCCTGATTATTTAAATTTTCAGACCTTCATCAACCACACCCAAGGAATCCCAGACTTCTT
CAAGCAATCCTTCCCAGAGGGATTCACCTGGGAGCGTGTCACCACCTACGAGGACGGAGGAGTCCTCACC
GCCACCCAAGACACCTCCCTCCAAGACGGATGCCTCATCTACAACGTCAAGGTAAGTTTAAACAGTTCGG
TACTAACTAACCATACATATTTAAATTTTCAGATCCGTGGAGTCAACTTCCCATCCAACGGACCAGTCAT
GCAAAAGAAGACCCTCGGATGGGAGGCCTCCACCGAGACCCTCTACCCAGCCGACGGAGGACTTGAGGGA
CGTGCCGACATGGCCCTCAAGCTCGTCGGAGGAGGACACCTCATCTGCAACCTCAAGGTAAGTTTAAACA
TGATTTTACTAACTAACTAATCTGATTTAAATTTTCAGACCACCTACCGTTCCAAGAAGCCAGCCAAGAA
CCTCAAGATGCCAGGAGTCTACTACGTCGACCGTCGTCTTGAGCGTATCAAGGAGGCCGACAAGGAGACC
TACGTCGAGCAACACGAGGTCGCCGTCGCCCGTTACTGCGACCTCCCATCCAAGCTCGGACACCGTAAGA
TGTCCTACAACGGCTCCTACCATCAAAATCATCATTCAACACTTCAAGTCAAATCGAAATTTGATTCTGA
ATGGCGTCGTTTCTCAATACCAATGCATTCTGCGTCTGGTGTCTCTTACGATGGGTTCCGGAGCCTTGTC
GAGAAGCTTCATCACCTGGAAAGTGTCCAATTCACACTGTGCTACAACTCGACTGGCGGTGATCTTCTAC
CAATCACAAATGACGATAACCTCCGAAAATCGTTCGAATCGGCTCGCCCACTGCTCCGTTTGCTCATTCA
ACGCCGCGGTGAATCATGGGAAGAGAAATATGGTTATGGTACAGACTCTGATAAACGATGGAAGGGAATT
TCATCACTTATGGCACAAAAACCACCGAAACGCAGTTATTCAATCTCGAATCCCGAAGATTTTCGACAGG
TCTCTGCAATCATCGACGTGGACATTGTGCCAGAAGCTCATCGCCGTGTCCGTCTCTGCAAGCACGGACA
AGAACGACCACTTGGATTCTATATTCGTGACGGAACATCGGTTCGAGTGACAGAACGAGGCGTCGTCAAA
GTTTCAGGAATTTTCATTTCCCGGCTTGTCGATGGTGGGCTCGCCGAGTCCACAGGCCTTCTTGGTGTTA
ATGACGAGGTGCTCGAGGTGAATGGAATTGAGGTTCTCGGAAAGACGCTGGATCAGGTCACTGATATGAT
GGTCGCCAATGCTCATAACTTGATTATTACTGTAAAACCTGCCAACCAACGAAACACACTGTCACGAGGA
CCGTCACAACAAGGAACACCGAACGCCAGTGAGATGTCGGCCGCCACCGCAGCCGCTACAGGTGGAATTC
AGCGCCCGATGAAAATGAACGGAAGCTCCGACGGCAGTTATCATCCGAAACAGCACGACGCAAATGATTC
GGACAGTGGAGAGGACACGTAATCCAATTACTCTTCAACATCCCTACATGCTCTTTCTCCCTGTGCTCCC
ACCCCCTATTTTTGTTATTATCAAAAAACTTCTCTTAATTTCTTTGTTTTTTAGCTTCTTTTAAGTCACC
TCTAACAATGAAATTGTGTAGATTCAAAAATAGAATTAATTCGTAATAAAAAGTCGAAAAAAATTGTGCT
CCCTCCCCCCATTAATAATAATTCTATCCCAAAATCTACACAATGTTCTGTGTACACTTCTTATGTTTTT
TACTTCTGATAAATTTTTTTGAAACATCATAGAAAAAACCGCACACAAAATACCTTATCATATGTTACGT
TTCAGTTTATGACCGCAATTTTTAGTAATCAAGCTTATCGATACCGTCGACCTCGAGGGGGGGCCCGGTA
CCCAATTCGCCCTATAGTGAGTCGTATTACGCGCGCTCACTGGCCGTCGTTTTACAACGTCGTGACTGGG
AAAACCCTGGCGTTACCCAACTTAATCGCCTTGCAGCACATCCCCCTTTCGCCAGCTGGCGTAATAGCGA
AGAGGCCCGCACCGATCGCCCTTCCCAACAGTTGCGCAGCCTGAATGGCGAATGGG
[124 nt withheld, positions 2997-3120]
C
[91 nt withheld, positions 3122-3212]
A
[49 nt withheld, positions 3214-3262]
CCTTTGACGTTGGAGTCCACGTTCTTT
[37 nt withheld, positions 3290-3326]
ACCCTATCTCGGTCTATTCTTTTGATTTATAAGGGATTTTGCCGATTTCGGCCTATTGGTTAAAAAATGA
GCTGATTTAACAAAAATTTAACGCGAATTTTAACAAAATATTAACGCTTACAATTTAGGTGGCACTTTTC
GGGGAAATGTGCGCGGAACCCCTATTTGTTTATTTTTCTAAATACATTCAAATATGTATCCGCTCATGAG
ACAATAACCCTGATAAATGCTTCAATAATATTGAAAAAGGAAGAGTATGAGTATTCAACATTTCCGTGTC
GCCCTTATTCCCTTTTTTGCGGCATTTTGCCTTCCTGTTTTTGCTCACCCAGAAACGCTGGTGAAAGTAA
AAGATGCTGAAGATCAGTTGGGTGCACGAGTGGGTTACATCGAACTGGATCTCAACAGCGGTAAGATCCT
TGAGAGTTTTCGCCCCGAAGAACGTTTTCCAATGATGAGCACTTTTAAAGTTCTGCTATGTGGCGCGGTA
TTATCCCGTATTGACGCCGGGCAAGAGCAACTCGGTCGCCGCATACACTATTCTCAGAATGACTTGGTTG
AGTACTCACCAGTCACAGAAAAGCATCTTACGGATGGCATGACAGTAAGAGAATTATGCAGTGCTGCCAT
AACCATGAGTGATAACACTGCGGCCAACTTACTTCTGACAACGATCGGAGGACCGAAGGAGCTAACCGCT
TTTTTGCACAACATGGGGGATCATGTAACTCGCCTTGATCGTTGGGAACCGGAGCTGAATGAAGCCATAC
CAAACGACGAGCGTGACACCACGATGCCTGTAGCAATGGCAACAACGTTGCGCAAACTATTAACTGGCGA
ACTACTTACTCTAGCTTCCCGGCAACAATTAATAGACTGGATGGAGGCGGATAAAGTTGCAGGACCACTT
CTGCGCTCGGCCCTTCCGGCTGGCTGGTTTATTGCTGATAAATCTGGAGCCGGTGAGCGTGGGTCTCGCG
GTATCATTGCAGCACTGGGGCCAGATGGTAAGCCCTCCCGTATCGTAGTTATCTACACGACGGGGAGTCA
GGCAACTATGGATGAACGAAATAGACAGATCGCTGAGATAGGTGCCTCACTGATTAAGCATTGGTAACTG
TCAGACCAAGTTTACTCATATATACTTTAGATTGATTTAAAACTTCATTTTTAATTTAAAAGGATCTAGG
TGAAGATCCTTTTTGATAATCTCATGACCAAAATCCCTTAACGTGAGTTTTCGTTCCACTGAGCGTCAGA
CCCCGTAGAAAAGATCAAAGGATCTTCTTGAGATCCTTTTTTTCTGCGCGTAATCTGCTGCTTGCAAACA
AAAAAACCACCGCTACCAGCGGTGGTTTGTTTGCCGGATCAAGAGCTACCAACTCTTTTTCCGAAGGTAA
CTGGCTTCAGCAGAGCGCAGATACCAAATACTGTTCTTCTAGTGTAGCCGTAGTTAGGCCACCACTTCAA
GAACTCTGTAGCACCGCCTACATACCTCGCTCTGCTAATCCTGTTACCAGTGGCTGCTGCCAGTGGCGAT
AAGTCGTGTCTTACCGGGTTGGACTCAAGACGATAGTTACCGGATAAGGCGCAGCGGTCGGGCTGAACGG
GGGGTTCGTGCACACAGCCCAGCTTGGAGCGAACGACCTACACCGAACTGAGATACCTACAGCGTGAGCT
ATGAGAAAGCGCCACGCTTCCCGAAGGGAGAAAGGCGGACAGGTATCCGGTAAGCGGCAGGGTCGGAACA
GGAGAGCGCACGAGGGAGCTTCCAGGGGGAAACGCCTGGTATCTTTATAGTCCTGTCGGGTTTCGCCACC
TCTGACTTGAGCGTCGATTTTTGTGATGCTCGTCAGGGGGGCGGAGCCTATGGAAAAACGCCAGCAACGC
GGCCTTTTTACGGTTCCTGGCCTTTTGCTGGCCTTTTGCTCACATGTTCTTTCCTGCGTTATCCCCTGAT
TCTGTGGATAACCGTATTACCGCCTTTGAGTGAGCTGATACCGCTCGCCGCAGCCGAACGACCGAGCGCA
GCGAGTCAGTGAGCGAGGAAGCGGCCCAATACGCAAACCGCCTCTCCCCGCGCGTTGGCCGATTCATTAA
TGCAGCTGGCACGACAGGTT
Features (pLannotate 1.2.2; 16 found; start..end, strand, type, name):
     37..58      +  protein_bind   CAP binding site: CAP binding activates transcription in the presence of cAMP. E. coli catabolite activator protein
     73..103     +  promoter       lac promoter: promoter for the E. coli lac operon
    111..127     +  protein_bind   lac operator: The lac repressor binds to the lac operator to inhibit transcription in E. coli. This inhibition can be relieved by adding lactose or isopropyl-β-D-thiogalactopyranoside (IPTG). lac repressor encoded by lacI
    172..190     +  promoter       T3 promoter: promoter for bacteriophage T3 RNA polymerase
    203..233     +  misc_feature   MCS (fragment): pBluescript multiple cloning site
    234..251     +  misc_feature   MCS (fragment): pBluescript multiple cloning site
    618..1466    +  CDS            mNeptune: mNeptune is a basic (constitutively fluorescent) far red fluorescent protein published in 2009, derived from Entacmaea quadricolor. It is reported to be a rapidly-maturing monomer with moderate acid sensitivity.
   1470..2396    +  CDS            par-6: PAR6_CAEEL - Experimental evidence at protein level: Swiss-Prot protein existence level 1. Necessary for apicobasal and anterior-posterior asymmetries associated with cell adhesion and gastrulation during the first few cell cycles of embryogenesis (PubMed:8898226). Required for localizing/ maintaining par-3 at the cell periphery (PubMed:9834192, PubMed:8898226). Regulates mes-1 expression and/or localization pattern during early embryogenesis (PubMed:11003841). Acts together with par-3 and pkc-3 in maintaining epithelial cell polarity in the distal spermatheca (PubMed:13129846, PubMed:15151982
   2758..2802    +  misc_feature   MCS (fragment): pBluescript multiple cloning site
   2811..2829    -  promoter       T7 promoter: promoter for bacteriophage T7 RNA polymerase
   2837..2992    +  CDS            lacZα (fragment): LacZα fragment of β-galactosidase; lacZ fragment
   2997..3425    +  rep_origin     f1 ori (sequence partly withheld): f1 bacteriophage origin of replication; arrow indicates direction of (+) strand synthesis
   3478..3582    +  promoter       AmpR promoter: bla
   3583..4443    +  CDS            AmpR: β-lactamase; bla; confers resistance to ampicillin, carbenicillin, and related antibiotics
   4614..5202    +  rep_origin     ori: high-copy-number ColE1/pMB1/pBR322/pUC origin of replication
   5380..24      +  CDS            lacI (fragment) (across the origin): lac repressor; lacI; The lac repressor binds to the lac operator to inhibit transcription in E. coli. This inhibition can be relieved by adding lactose or isopropyl-β-D-thiogalactopyranoside (IPTG).
