[The description below was written by a language model from this plasmid's Addgene catalogue record and pLannotate feature annotations shown in this document.]
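Description:
pJRK258 is a C. elegans expression plasmid built on pMLS257, a pBluescript-type cloning backbone. It is maintained in E. coli at high copy from a ColE1/pUC origin and selected with ampicillin through the bla (AmpR) gene. The backbone also carries an f1 phage origin and the usual remnants of the lac region: CAP site, lac promoter and operator, and lacZα and lacI fragments. T3 and T7 promoters flank the interrupted multiple cloning site and provide the sequencing primer sites on either side of the insert.

The insert is recorded as Prps-0::mKate2::par-6::unc-54 3' UTR, about 2.5 kb. The rps-0 promoter, from a ribosomal protein gene, drives an N-terminal fusion of the red fluorescent protein mKate2 to wild-type PAR-6. PAR-6 is a polarity protein that acts with PAR-3 and PKC-3 in embryonic asymmetry and epithelial polarity. The unc-54 3' UTR supplies the downstream mRNA processing signals commonly used in worm transgenes. In the automated feature table the fluorescent protein reading frame is labelled mNeptune. This most likely reflects the close relatedness of these Entacmaea quadricolor-derived far-red proteins rather than a different reporter, and the catalogue entry names mKate2. The promoter and 3' UTR are not annotated, but unannotated stretches upstream of the fluorescent protein and downstream of par-6 are where they would be expected to lie.

The stated purpose is fluorescent expression of wild-type par-6. The plasmid was deposited with the description of CeLINC, a fluorescence-based protein-protein interaction assay in C. elegans, where a tagged PAR-6 would presumably serve as one of the interaction partners, though the record does not spell out its exact role.
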