Addgene plasmid #173751: pJRK258
Purpose: fluorescent par-6(WT) expression
Depositing lab: Mike Boxem. Depositing organization: Utrecht University. Publication: CeLINC, a fluorescence-based protein-protein interaction assay in Caenorhabditis elegans. Kroll JR, Remmelzwaal S, Boxem M. Genetics. 2021 Dec 10;219(4). pii: 6380436. doi: 10.1093/genetics/iyab163. PubMed 34849800.
Backbone
  Vector backbone: pMLS257
  Backbone manufacturer: Agilent Technologies
  Backbone size w/o insert (bp): 2999
  Vector type: Worm Expression
Growth in bacteria
  Bacterial resistance: Ampicillin, 100 μg/mL
  Growth temperature: 37°C
  Growth strain: DH5alpha
  Copy number: High Copy
Gene/Insert
  Gene/Insert name: Prps-0::mKate2::par-6::unc-54 3' UTR
  Species: C. elegans (nematode)
  Insert size (bp): 2500
  Promoter: Prps-0
  Cloning method: Restriction Enzyme; 5′ cloning site Unknown (unknown if destroyed)
  Sequencing primers: 5′ T3; 3′ T7
Terms and licenses: Academic/Nonprofit Terms; Industry Terms: Not Available to Industry
Depositor comments: Please visit https://doi.org/10.1101/2021.06.01.446599 for bioRxiv preprint.
How to cite: pJRK258 was a gift from Mike Boxem (Addgene plasmid # 173751 ; http://n2t.net/addgene:173751 ; RRID:Addgene_173751)
